LOCUS       Exported 7698 bp ds-DNA circular SYN 12-MAY-2021
DEFINITION  synthetic circular DNA
ACCESSION   .
VERSION     .
KEYWORDS    pQLinkGD
SOURCE      synthetic DNA construct
  ORGANISM  synthetic DNA construct
REFERENCE   1 (bases 1 to 7698)
  AUTHORS   Scheich C, Kummel D, Soumailakakis D, Heinemann U, Bussow K
  TITLE     Vectors for co-expression of an unrestricted number of proteins.
  JOURNAL   Nucleic Acids Res. 2007 Feb 20. ():.
  PUBMED    17311810
REFERENCE   2 (bases 1 to 7698)
  AUTHORS   .
  TITLE     Direct Submission
  JOURNAL   Exported May 12, 2021 from SnapGene Server 1.1.58
            http://www.snapgene.com
FEATURES             Location/Qualifiers
     source          1..7698
                     /organism="synthetic DNA construct"
                     /mol_type="other DNA"
     promoter        36..80
                     /label=T5 promoter
                     /note="bacteriophage T5 promoter for E. coli RNA
                     polymerase, with embedded lac operator"
     protein_bind    56..72
                     /label=lac operator
                     /bound_moiety="lac repressor encoded by lacI"
                     /note="The lac repressor binds to the lac operator to
                     inhibit transcription in E. coli. This inhibition can be
                     relieved by adding lactose or
                     isopropyl-beta-D-thiogalactopyranoside (IPTG)."
     protein_bind    88..104
                     /label=lac operator
                     /bound_moiety="lac repressor encoded by lacI"
                     /note="The lac repressor binds to the lac operator to
                     inhibit transcription in E. coli. This inhibition can be
                     relieved by adding lactose or
                     isopropyl-beta-D-thiogalactopyranoside (IPTG)."
     RBS             123..134
                     /note="strong bacterial ribosome binding site (Elowitz and
                     Leibler, 2000)"
     CDS             141..794
                     /codon_start=1
                     /product="glutathione S-transferase from Schistosoma
                     japonicum"
                     /label=GST
                     /translation="MSPILGYWKIKGLVQPTRLLLEYLEEKYEEHLYERDEGDKWRNKK
                     FELGLEFPNLPYYIDGDVKLTQSMAIIRYIADKHNMLGGCPKERAEISMLEGAVLDIRY
                     GVSRIAYSKDFETLKVDFLSKLPEMLKMFEDRLCHKTYLNGDHVTHPDFMLYDALDVVL
                     YMDPMCLDAFPKLVCFKKRIEAIPQIDKYLKSSKYIAWPLQGWQATFGGGDHPPK"
     primer_bind     752..774
                     /label=pGEX 5'
                     /note="pGEX vectors, Glutathione-S-transferase, forward
                     primer"
     protein_bind    816..940
                     /gene="mutant version of attR"
                     /label=attR1
                     /bound_moiety="LR Clonase(TM)"
                     /note="recombination site for the Gateway(R) LR reaction"
     CDS             complement(1369..1674)
                     /codon_start=1
                     /gene="ccdB"
                     /product="CcdB, a bacterial toxin that poisons DNA gyrase"
                     /label=ccdB
                     /note="Plasmids containing the ccdB gene cannot be
                     propagated in standard E. coli strains."
                     /translation="MQFKVYTYKRESRYRLFVDVQSDIIDTPGRRMVIPLASARLLSDK
                     VSRELYPVVHIGDESWRMMTTDMASVPVSVIGEEVADLSHRENDIKNAINLMFWGI"
     primer_bind     complement(1471..1490)
                     /label=ccdB-fwd
                     /note="ccdB gene, forward primer"
     CDS             complement(2019..2678)
                     /codon_start=1
                     /gene="cat"
                     /product="chloramphenicol acetyltransferase"
                     /label=CmR
                     /note="confers resistance to chloramphenicol"
                     /translation="MEKKITGYTTVDISQWHRKEHFEAFQSVAQCTYNQTVQLDITAFL
                     KTVKKNKHKFYPAFIHILARLMNAHPEFRMAMKDGELVIWDSVHPCYTVFHEQTETFSS
                     LWSEYHDDFRQFLHIYSQDVACYGENLAYFPKGFIENMFFVSANPWVSFTSFDLNVANM
                     DNFFAPVFTMGKYYTQGDKVLMPLAIQVHHAVCDGFHVGRMLNELQQYCDEWQGGA"
     promoter        complement(2679..2781)
                     /label=cat promoter
                     /note="promoter of the E. coli cat gene encoding
                     chloramphenicol acetyltransferase"
     protein_bind    complement(2959..3083)
                     /gene="mutant version of attR"
                     /label=attR2
                     /bound_moiety="LR Clonase(TM)"
                     /note="recombination site for the Gateway(R) LR reaction"
     terminator      3105..3199
                     /label=lambda t0 terminator
                     /note="transcription terminator from phage lambda"
     CDS             3293..3952
                     /codon_start=1
                     /gene="cat"
                     /product="chloramphenicol acetyltransferase"
                     /label=CmR
                     /note="confers resistance to chloramphenicol"
                     /translation="MEKKITGYTTVDISQWHRKEHFEAFQSVAQCTYNQTVQLDITAFL
                     KTVKKNKHKFYPAFIHILARLMNAHPEFRMAMKDGELVIWDSVHPCYTVFHEQTETFSS
                     LWSEYHDDFRQFLHIYSQDVACYGENLAYFPKGFIENMFFVSANPWVSFTSFDLNVANM
                     DNFFAPVFTMGKYYTQGDKVLMPLAIQVHHAVCDGFHVGRMLNELQQYCDEWQGGA"
     terminator      4017..4103
                     /gene="Escherichia coli rrnB"
                     /label=rrnB T1 terminator
                     /note="transcription terminator T1 from the E. coli rrnB
                     gene"
     CDS             complement(4196..5278)
                     /codon_start=1
                     /gene="lacI"
                     /product="lac repressor"
                     /label=lacI
                     /note="The lac repressor binds to the lac operator to
                     inhibit transcription in E. coli. This inhibition can be
                     relieved by adding lactose or
                     isopropyl-beta-D-thiogalactopyranoside (IPTG)."
                     /translation="MKPVTLYDVAEYAGVSYQTVSRVVNQASHVSAKTREKVEAAMAEL
                     NYIPNRVAQQLAGKQSLLIGVATSSLALHAPSQIVAAIKSRADQLGASVVVSMVERSGV
                     EACKAAVHNLLAQRVSGLIINYPLDDQDAIAVEAACTNVPALFLDVSDQTPINSIIFSH
                     EDGTRLGVEHLVALGHQQIALLAGPLSSVSARLRLAGWHKYLTRNQIQPIAEREGDWSA
                     MSGFQQTMQMLNEGIVPTAMLVANDQMALGAMRAITESGLRVGADISVVGYDDTEDSSC
                     YIPPLTTIKQDFRLLGQTSVDRLLQLSQGQAVKGNQLLPVSLVKRKTTLAPNTQTASPR
                     ALADSLMQLARQVSRLESGQ"
     primer_bind     5240..5259
                     /label=LacI-R
                     /note="LacI, reverse primer"
     promoter        complement(5279..5356)
                     /gene="lacI (mutant)"
                     /label=lacIq promoter
                     /note="In the lacIq allele, a single base change in the
                     promoter boosts expression of the lacI gene about 10-fold."
     primer_bind     complement(5440..5462)
                     /label=pGEX 3'
                     /note="pGEX vectors, reverse primer"
     misc_feature    5548..5688
                     /label=bom
                     /note="basis of mobility region from pBR322"
     primer_bind     5603..5622
                     /label=pRS-marker
                     /note="pRS vectors, use to sequence yeast selectable
                     marker"
     primer_bind     complement(5703..5720)
                     /label=L4440
                     /note="L4440 vector, forward primer"
     rep_origin      complement(5874..6462)
                     /direction=LEFT
                     /label=ori
                     /note="high-copy-number ColE1/pMB1/pBR322/pUC origin of
                     replication"
     primer_bind     complement(5954..5973)
                     /label=pBR322ori-F
                     /note="pBR322 origin, forward primer"
     CDS             complement(6633..7493)
                     /codon_start=1
                     /gene="bla"
                     /product="beta-lactamase"
                     /label=AmpR
                     /note="confers resistance to ampicillin, carbenicillin, and
                     related antibiotics"
                     /translation="MSIQHFRVALIPFFAAFCLPVFAHPETLVKVKDAEDQLGARVGYI
                     ELDLNSGKILESFRPEERFPMMSTFKVLLCGAVLSRIDAGQEQLGRRIHYSQNDLVEYS
                     PVTEKHLTDGMTVRELCSAAITMSDNTAANLLLTTIGGPKELTAFLHNMGDHVTRLDRW
                     EPELNEAIPNDERDTTMPVAMATTLRKLLTGELLTLASRQQLIDWMEADKVAGPLLRSA
                     LPAGWFIADKSGAGERGSRGIIAALGPDGKPSRIVVIYTTGSQATMDERNRQIAEIGAS
                     LIKHW"
     primer_bind     7256..7275
                     /label=Amp-R
                     /note="Ampicillin resistance gene, reverse primer"
     promoter        complement(7494..7598)
                     /gene="bla"
                     /label=AmpR promoter
     primer_bind     7666..7684
                     /label=pBRforEco
                     /note="pBR322 vectors, upsteam of EcoRI site, forward
                     primer"
ORIGIN
        1 ctcgagctta attaacaaca ccatttgtcg agaaatcata aaaaatttat ttgctttgtg
       61 agcggataac aattataata gattcaattg tgagcggata acaatttcac acagaattca
      121 ttaaagagga gaaattaact atgtccccta tactaggtta ttggaaaatt aagggccttg
      181 tgcaacccac tcgacttctt ttggaatatc ttgaagaaaa atatgaagag catttgtatg
      241 agcgcgatga aggtgataaa tggcgaaaca aaaagtttga attgggtttg gagtttccca
      301 atcttcctta ttatattgat ggtgatgtta aattaacaca gtctatggcc atcatacgtt
      361 atatagctga caagcacaac atgttgggtg gttgtccaaa agagcgtgca gagatttcaa
      421 tgcttgaagg agcggttttg gatattagat acggtgtttc gagaattgca tatagtaaag
      481 actttgaaac tctcaaagtt gattttctta gcaagctacc tgaaatgctg aaaatgttcg
      541 aagatcgttt atgtcataaa acatatttaa atggtgatca tgtaacccat cctgacttca
      601 tgttgtatga cgctcttgat gttgttttat acatggaccc aatgtgcctg gatgcgttcc
      661 caaaattagt ttgttttaaa aaacgtattg aagctatccc acaaattgat aagtacttga
      721 aatccagcaa gtatatagca tggcctttgc agggctggca agccacgttt ggtggtggcg
      781 accatcctcc aaaatcggat ctgggtgctg caggtacaag tttgtacaaa aaagctgaac
      841 gagaaacgta aaatgatata aatatcaata tattaaatta gattttgcat aaaaaacaga
      901 ctacataata ctgtaaaaca caacatatcc agtcactatg aatcaactac ttagatggta
      961 ttagtgacct gtagtcgacc gacagccttc caaatgttct tcgggtgatg ctgccaactt
     1021 agtcgaccga cagccttcca aatgttcttc tcaaacggaa tcgtcgtatc cagcctactc
     1081 gctattgtcc tcaatgccgt attaaatcat aaaaagaaat aagaaaaaga ggtgcgagcc
     1141 tcttttttgt gtgacaaaat aaaaacatct acctattcat atacgctagt gtcatagtcc
     1201 tgaaaatcat ctgcatcaag aacaatttca caactcttat acttttctct tacaagtcgt
     1261 tcggcttcat ctggattttc agcctctata cttactaaac gtgataaagt ttctgtaatt
     1321 tctactgtat cgacctgcag actggctgtg tataagggag cctgacattt atattcccca
     1381 gaacatcagg ttaatggcgt ttttgatgtc attttcgcgg tggctgagat cagccacttc
     1441 ttccccgata acggagaccg gcacactggc catatcggtg gtcatcatgc gccagctttc
     1501 atccccgata tgcaccaccg ggtaaagttc acgggagact ttatctgaca gcagacgtgc
     1561 actggccagg gggatcacca tccgtcgccc gggcgtgtca ataatatcac tctgtacatc
     1621 cacaaacaga cgataacggc tctctctttt ataggtgtaa accttaaact gcatttcacc
     1681 agcccctgtt ctcgtcagca aaagagccgt tcatttcaat aaaccgggcg acctcagcca
     1741 tcccttcctg attttccgct ttccagcgtt cggcacgcag acgacgggct tcattctgca
     1801 tggttgtgct taccagaccg gagatattga catcatatat gccttgagca actgatagct
     1861 gtcgctgtca actgtcactg taatacgctg cttcatagca tacctctttt tgacatactt
     1921 cgggtataca tatcagtata tattcttata ccgcaaaaat cagcgcgcaa atacgcatac
     1981 tgttatctgg cttttagtaa gccggatcca cgcggcgttt acgccccgcc ctgccactca
     2041 tcgcagtact gttgtaattc attaagcatt ctgccgacat ggaagccatc acagacggca
     2101 tgatgaacct gaatcgccag cggcatcagc accttgtcgc cttgcgtata atatttgccc
     2161 atggtgaaaa cgggggcgaa gaagttgtcc atattggcca cgtttaaatc aaaactggtg
     2221 aaactcaccc agggattggc tgagacgaaa aacatattct caataaaccc tttagggaaa
     2281 taggccaggt tttcaccgta acacgccaca tcttgcgaat atatgtgtag aaactgccgg
     2341 aaatcgtcgt ggtattcact ccagagcgat gaaaacgttt cagtttgctc atggaaaacg
     2401 gtgtaacaag ggtgaacact atcccatatc accagctcac cgtctttcat tgccatacgg
     2461 aattccggat gagcattcat caggcgggca agaatgtgaa taaaggccgg ataaaacttg
     2521 tgcttatttt tctttacggt ctttaaaaag gccgtaatat ccagctgaac ggtctggtta
     2581 taggtacatt gagcaactga ctgaaatgcc tcaaaatgtt ctttacgatg ccattgggat
     2641 atatcaacgg tggtatatcc agtgattttt ttctccattt tagcttcctt agctcctgaa
     2701 aatctcgata actcaaaaaa tacgcccggt agtgatctta tttcattatg gtgaaagttg
     2761 gaacctctta cgtgccgatc aacgtctcat tttcgccaaa agttggccca gggcttcccg
     2821 gtatcaacag ggacaccagg atttatttat tctgcgaagt gatcttccgt cacaggtatt
     2881 tattcggcgc aaagtgcgtc gggtgatgct gccaacttag tcgactacag gtcactaata
     2941 ccatctaagt agttgattca tagtgactgg atatgttgtg ttttacagta ttatgtagtc
     3001 tgttttttat gcaaaatcta atttaatata ttgatattta tatcatttta cgtttctcgt
     3061 tcagctttct tgtacaaagt ggtaagctta attagctgag cttggactcc tgttgataga
     3121 tccagtaatg acctcagaac tccatctgga tttgttcaga acgctcggtt gccgccgggc
     3181 gttttttatt ggtgagaatc caagtaacaa caccatttaa atggagtggt tacaaatgga
     3241 gtggttaatt aaggctagct tggcgagatt ttcaggagct aaggaagcta aaatggagaa
     3301 aaaaatcact ggatatacca ccgttgatat atcccaatgg catcgtaaag aacattttga
     3361 ggcatttcag tcagttgctc aatgtaccta taaccagacc gttcagctgg atattacggc
     3421 ctttttaaag accgtaaaga aaaataagca caagttttat ccggccttta ttcacattct
     3481 tgcccgcctg atgaatgctc atccggaatt tcgtatggca atgaaagacg gtgagctggt
     3541 gatatgggat agtgttcacc cttgttacac cgttttccat gagcaaactg aaacgttttc
     3601 atcgctctgg agtgaatacc acgacgattt ccggcagttt ctacacatat attcgcaaga
     3661 tgtggcgtgt tacggtgaaa acctggccta tttccctaaa gggtttattg agaatatgtt
     3721 tttcgtctca gccaatccct gggtgagttt caccagtttt gatttaaacg tggccaatat
     3781 ggacaacttc ttcgcccccg ttttcaccat gggcaaatat tatacgcaag gcgacaaggt
     3841 gctgatgccg ctggcgattc aggttcatca tgccgtttgt gatggcttcc atgtcggcag
     3901 aatgcttaat gaattacaac agtactgcga tgagtggcag ggcggggcgt aattttttta
     3961 aggcagttat tggtgccctt aaacgcctgg ggtaatgact ctctagcttg aggcatcaaa
     4021 taaaacgaaa ggctcagtcg aaagactggg cctttcgttt tatctgttgt ttgtcggtga
     4081 acgctctcct gagtaggaca aatccgccct ctagattacg tgcagtcgat gataagctgt
     4141 caaacatgag aattgtgcct aatgagtgag ctaacttaca ttaattgcgt tgcgctcact
     4201 gcccgctttc cagtcgggaa acctgtcgtg ccagctgcat taatgaatcg gccaacgcgc
     4261 ggggagaggc ggtttgcgta ttgggcgcca gggtggtttt tcttttcacc agtgagacgg
     4321 gcaacagctg attgcccttc accgcctggc cctgagagag ttgcagcaag cggtccacgc
     4381 tggtttgccc cagcaggcga aaatcctgtt tgatggtggt taacggcggg atataacatg
     4441 agctgtcttc ggtatcgtcg tatcccacta ccgagatatc cgcaccaacg cgcagcccgg
     4501 actcggtaat ggcgcgcatt gcgcccagcg ccatctgatc gttggcaacc agcatcgcag
     4561 tgggaacgat gccctcattc agcatttgca tggtttgttg aaaaccggac atggcactcc
     4621 agtcgccttc ccgttccgct atcggctgaa tttgattgcg agtgagatat ttatgccagc
     4681 cagccagacg cagacgcgcc gagacagaac ttaatgggcc cgctaacagc gcgatttgct
     4741 ggtgacccaa tgcgaccaga tgctccacgc ccagtcgcgt accgtcttca tgggagaaaa
     4801 taatactgtt gatgggtgtc tggtcagaga catcaagaaa taacgccgga acattagtgc
     4861 aggcagcttc cacagcaatg gcatcctggt catccagcgg atagttaatg atcagcccac
     4921 tgacgcgttg cgcgagaaga ttgtgcaccg ccgctttaca ggcttcgacg ccgcttcgtt
     4981 ctaccatcga caccaccacg ctggcaccca gttgatcggc gcgagattta atcgccgcga
     5041 caatttgcga cggcgcgtgc agggccagac tggaggtggc aacgccaatc agcaacgact
     5101 gtttgcccgc cagttgttgt gccacgcggt tgggaatgta attcagctcc gccatcgccg
     5161 cttccacttt ttcccgcgtt ttcgcagaaa cgtggctggc ctggttcacc acgcgggaaa
     5221 cggtctgata agagacaccg gcatactctg cgacatcgta taacgttact ggtttcacat
     5281 tcaccaccct gaattgactc tcttccgggc gctatcatgc cataccgcga aaggttttgc
     5341 accattcgat ggtgtcggaa tttcgggcag cgttgggtcc tggccacggg tgcgcatgat
     5401 ctagagctgc ctcgcgcgtt tcggtgatga cggtgaaaac ctctgacaca tgcagctccc
     5461 ggagacggtc acagcttgtc tgtaagcgga tgccgggagc agacaagccc gtcagggcgc
     5521 gtcagcgggt gttggcgggt gtcggggcgc agccatgacc cagtcacgta gcgatagcgg
     5581 agtgtatact ggcttaacta tgcggcatca gagcagattg tactgagagt gcaccacatg
     5641 cggtgtgaaa taccgcacag atgcgtaagg agaaaatacc gcatcaggcg ctcttccgct
     5701 tcctcgctca ctgactcgct gcgctcggtc gttcggctgc ggcgagcggt atcagctcac
     5761 tcaaaggcgg taatacggtt atccacagaa tcaggggata acgcaggaaa gaacatgtga
     5821 gcaaaaggcc agcaaaaggc caggaaccgt aaaaaggccg cgttgctggc gtttttccat
     5881 aggctccgcc cccctgacga gcatcacaaa aatcgacgct caagtcagag gtggcgaaac
     5941 ccgacaggac tataaagata ccaggcgttt ccccctggaa gctccctcgt gcgctctcct
     6001 gttccgaccc tgccgcttac cggatacctg tccgcctttc tcccttcggg aagcgtggcg
     6061 ctttctcata gctcacgctg taggtatctc agttcggtgt aggtcgttcg ctccaagctg
     6121 ggctgtgtgc acgaaccccc cgttcagccc gaccgctgcg ccttatccgg taactatcgt
     6181 cttgagtcca acccggtaag acacgactta tcgccactgg cagcagccac tggtaacagg
     6241 attagcagag cgaggtatgt aggcggtgct acagagttct tgaagtggtg gcctaactac
     6301 ggctacacta gaaggacagt atttggtatc tgcgctctgc tgaagccagt taccttcgga
     6361 aaaagagttg gtagctcttg atccggcaaa caaaccaccg ctggtagcgg tggttttttt
     6421 gtttgcaagc agcagattac gcgcagaaaa aaaggatctc aagaagatcc tttgatcttt
     6481 tctacggggt ctgacgctca gtggaacgaa aactcacgtt aagggatttt ggtcatgaga
     6541 ttatcaaaaa ggatcttcac ctagatcctt ttaaattaaa aatgaagttt taaatcaatc
     6601 taaagtatat atgagtaaac ttggtctgac agttaccaat gcttaatcag tgaggcacct
     6661 atctcagcga tctgtctatt tcgttcatcc atagttgcct gactccccgt cgtgtagata
     6721 actacgatac gggagggctt accatctggc cccagtgctg caatgatacc gcgagaccca
     6781 cgctcaccgg ctccagattt atcagcaata aaccagccag ccggaagggc cgagcgcaga
     6841 agtggtcctg caactttatc cgcctccatc cagtctatta attgttgccg ggaagctaga
     6901 gtaagtagtt cgccagttaa tagtttgcgc aacgttgttg ccattgctac aggcatcgtg
     6961 gtgtcacgct cgtcgtttgg tatggcttca ttcagctccg gttcccaacg atcaaggcga
     7021 gttacatgat cccccatgtt gtgcaaaaaa gcggttagct ccttcggtcc tccgatcgtt
     7081 gtcagaagta agttggccgc agtgttatca ctcatggtta tggcagcact gcataattct
     7141 cttactgtca tgccatccgt aagatgcttt tctgtgactg gtgagtactc aaccaagtca
     7201 ttctgagaat agtgtatgcg gcgaccgagt tgctcttgcc cggcgtcaat acgggataat
     7261 accgcgccac atagcagaac tttaaaagtg ctcatcattg gaaaacgttc ttcggggcga
     7321 aaactctcaa ggatcttacc gctgttgaga tccagttcga tgtaacccac tcgtgcaccc
     7381 aactgatctt cagcatcttt tactttcacc agcgtttctg ggtgagcaaa aacaggaagg
     7441 caaaatgccg caaaaaaggg aataagggcg acacggaaat gttgaatact catactcttc
     7501 ctttttcaat attattgaag catttatcag ggttattgtc tcatgagcgg atacatattt
     7561 gaatgtattt agaaaaataa acaaataggg gttccgcgca catttccccg aaaagtgcca
     7621 cctgacgtct aagaaaccat tattatcatg acattaacct ataaaaatag gcgtatcacg
     7681 aggccctttc gtcttcac
//
