[The description below was written by a language model from this plasmid's Addgene catalogue record and the feature table of its GenBank file.]
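Description:
pQLinkGD (also called pDESTcoG) is a 7,698 bp bacterial expression and co-expression plasmid built on the Qiagen pQE-2 backbone and configured as a Gateway destination vector. It replicates in E. coli from a ColE1/pMB1-type origin, with the pBR322 bom region nearby, and carries a beta-lactamase gene for ampicillin selection. Because the Gateway cassette contains the gyrase-poisoning ccdB gene, the empty vector has to be maintained in a ccdB-tolerant strain such as DB3.1. It is selected with both ampicillin and chloramphenicol, the latter through the cat gene and its promoter inside the cassette. A second cat coding sequence lies downstream of the cassette, between the lambda t0 and rrnB T1 terminators. The depositor notes that this copy lacks a promoter and is expected to be inactive.

Expression is driven by a bacteriophage T5 promoter, which is recognised by E. coli RNA polymerase. Two lac operators control it, and it is followed by a strong ribosome binding site and the Schistosoma japonicum glutathione S-transferase coding sequence. A plasmid-borne lacI gene under the lacIq promoter supplies repressor, so transcription is kept low until induced with IPTG. The attR1–ccdB–CmR–attR2 cassette sits directly after GST. An LR recombination with an entry clone replaces the cassette with the gene of interest, producing an N-terminal GST fusion while removing ccdB, which allows counter-selection against unrecombined vector in standard strains.

The associated publication describes vectors for co-expressing an unrestricted number of proteins, and the plasmid belongs to that series. The mechanism by which expression units are combined is not annotated in the feature table.
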