Addgene plasmid #13673: pQLinkGD
Depositing lab: Konrad Buessow. Depositing organization: Max Planck Institute for Molecular Genetics. Publication: Vectors for co-expression of an unrestricted number of proteins. Scheich C, Kummel D, Soumailakakis D, Heinemann U, Bussow K. Nucleic Acids Res. 2007;35(6):e43. doi: 10.1093/nar/gkm067. Epub 2007 Feb 20. PubMed 17311810.
Backbone
  Vector backbone: pQE-2
  Backbone manufacturer: Qiagen
  Backbone size w/o insert (bp): 5356
  Vector type: Bacterial Expression ; Co-Expression
Growth in bacteria
  Bacterial resistance: Chloramphenicol and Ampicillin, 25 & 100 μg/mL
  Growth temperature: 37°C
  Growth strain: DB3.1
  Growth instructions: DB3.1 from Invitrogen
  Copy number: Unknown
Gene/Insert
  Gene/Insert name: Gateway cassette (alt name: pDESTcoG)
  Insert size (bp): 2342
  GenBank ID: EF025687
  Tag / fusion protein: GST (N terminal on backbone)
  Cloning method: Gateway Cloning; 5′ cloning site attR1 (destroyed during cloning); 3′ cloning site attR2 (destroyed during cloning)
  Sequencing primers: 5′ pGEX5'; 3′ pQE276, GGCAACCGAGCGTTCTGAAC
Terms and licenses: Academic/Nonprofit Terms; Industry Terms: Not Available to Industry
Depositor comments: Please note that the chloramphenicol resistance gene outside the attB sites in this plasmid is incomplete. It is lacking a promoter, therefore it is supposed to be inactive.
How to cite: pQLinkGD was a gift from Konrad Buessow (Addgene plasmid # 13673 ; http://n2t.net/addgene:13673 ; RRID:Addgene_13673)
