>Addgene plasmid #13673 | pQLinkGD | addgene partial sequence | sequence record 19988 | 13673 with pGEX5'
TGGGTGCTGCAGGTACAAGTTTGTACAAAAAAGCTGAACGAGAAACGTAAAATGATATAAATATCAATAT
ATTAAATTAGATTTTGCATAAAAAACAGACTACATAATACTGTAAAACACAACATATCCAGTCACTATGA
ATCAACTACTTAGATGGTATTAGTGACCTGTAGTCGACCGACAGCCTTCCAAATGTTCTTCGGGTGATGC
TGCCAACTTAGTCGACCGACAGCCTTCCAAATGTTCTTCTCAAACGGAATCGTCGTATCCAGCCTACTCG
CTATTGTCCTCAATGCCGTATTAAATCATAAAAAGAAATAAGAAAAAGAGGTGCGAGCCTCTTTTTTGTG
TGACAAAATAAAAACATCTACCTATTCATATACGCTAGTGTCATAGTCCTGAAAATCATCTGCATCAAGA
ACAATTTCACAACTCTTATACTTTTCTCTTACAAGTCGTTCGGCTTCATCTGGATTTTCAGCCTCTATAC
TTACTAAACGTGATAAAGTTTCTGTAATTTCTACTGTATCGACCTGCAGACTGGCTGTGTATAAGGGAGC
CTGACATTTATATTCCCCAGAACATCAGGTTAATGGCGTTTTTGATGTCATTTTCGCGGTGGCTGAGATC
AGCCACTTCTTCCCCGATAACGGAGACCGGCACACTGGCCATATCGGTGGTCATCATGCGCCAGCTTTCA
TCCCCGATATGCACCACCGGGTAAAGTTCACGGGAGACTTTATCTGACAGCAGACGTGCACTGGC
